>Addgene plasmid #104446 | Clim Actin MCH Puro (CAMP) | addgene full sequence | sequence record 200867 | Addgene NGS Result
GCCCAATACGCAAACCGCCTCTCCCCGCGCGTTGGCCGATTCATTAATGCAGCTGGCACGACAGGTTTCC
CGACTGGAAAGCGGGCAGTGAGCGCAACGCAATTAATGTGAGTTAGCTCACTCATTAGGCACCCCAGGCT
TTACACTTTATGCTTCCGGCTCGTATGTTGTGTGGAATTGTGAGCGGATAACAATTTCACACAGGAAACA
GCTATGACCATGATTACGCCAAGCTTGAAATGCTGGGCGCCTTGAAACTGAACCTGTTCGGATCCGGGTT
GCGCGCTTCCATTGTTTTGGTTTCCGTGTCTGCAAGGCGGGTCTGGACGTGACGCTTTGGGGGAGAGGGA
GAGCAGAGATACAATTCTAGCCACGAATTTCAGCCAATAGTCACAGAGGGGAGTTGCGATCCTGCGAATT
GGCTTAGGTCTGTGAGGTCTTTCACGGTTTCGAAAGCAGCGCAGAGGGGAGACCGACTACCAAAAGCCAT
AACACTCCACCGAGATATCCGCACTCTTCGCTAGATGAGCTTGCTTCTCCTCTTGTCACAAATCAGCCCA
ATGATAGTCACTGTTCAACAACGGTGCAGTGTAAATATTCGTTGTGCGTCCTTGATGAGCAGAAGGTACG
AGAAGCAGGAAATCATTTCATAATGGAAAACCATTCACTGTCTTTCTGTATTGCGAAAAGAGTGATCATA
GGTAATCGCAACGGCGGGTCTTTAGAACAGTCACATACCAGATCATGGGCATGGAGACAGTAGAGCAACT
ACGCAAGACAACTATTGTCCCCGGGACTAGTGATATCATGGTGAGCAAGGGCGAGGAGGACAACATGGCC
ATCATCAAGGAGTTCATGCGCTTCAAGGTGCACATGGAGGGCTCCGTGAACGGCCACGAGTTCGAGATCG
AGGGCGAGGGCGAGGGCCGCCCCTACGAGGGCACCCAGACCGCCAAGCTGAAGGTGACCAAGGGCGGCCC
CCTGCCCTTCGCCTGGGACATCCTGTCCCCTCAGTTCATGTACGGCTCCAAGGCCTACGTGAAGCACCCC
GCCGACATCCCCGACTACTTGAAGCTGTCCTTCCCCGAGGGCTTCAAGTGGGAGCGCGTGATGAACTTCG
AGGACGGCGGCGTGGTGACCGTGACCCAGGACTCCTCCCTGCAGGACGGCGAGTTCATCTACAAGGTGAA
GCTGCGCGGCACCAACTTCCCCTCCGACGGCCCCGTAATGCAGAAGAAGACCATGGGCTGGGAGGCCTCC
TCCGAGCGGATGTACCCCGAGGACGGCGCCCTGAAGGGCGAGATCAAGCAGAGGCTGAAGCTGAAGGACG
GCGCCCACTACGACGCCGAGGTCAAGACCACCTACAAGGCCAAGAAGCCCGTGCAGCTGCCCGGCGCCTA
CAACGTCAACATCAAGCTGGACATCACCTCCCACAACGAGGACTACACCATCGTGGAACAGTACGAGCGC
GCCGAGGGCCGCCACTCCACCGGCGGCATGGACGAGCTGTACAAGGCGGCCGCCATGACCGAGTACAAGC
CCACGGTGCGCCTCGCCACCCGCGACGACGTCCCCAGGGCCGTACGCACCCTCGCCGCCGCGTTCGCCGA
CTACCCCGCCACGCGCCACACCGTCGATCCGGACCGCCACATCGAGCGGGTCACCGAGCTGCAAGAACTC
TTCCTCACGCGCGTCGGGCTCGACATCGGCAAGGTGTGGGTCGCGGACGACGGCGCCGCGGTGGCGGTCT
GGACCACGCCGGAGAGCGTCGAAGCGGGGGCGGTGTTCGCCGAGATCGGCCCGCGCATGGCCGAGTTGAG
CGGTTCCCGGCTGGCCGCGCAGCAACAGATGGAAGGCCTCCTGGCGCCGCACCGGCCCAAGGAGCCCGCG
TGGTTCCTGGCCACCGTCGGCGTCTCGCCCGACCACCAGGGCAAGGGTCTGGGCAGCGCCGTCGTGCTCC
CCGGAGTGGAGGCGGCCGAGCGCGCCGGGGTGCCCGCCTTCCTGGAGACCTCCGCGCCCCGCAACCTCCC
CTTCTACGAGCGGCTCGGCTTCACCGTCACCGCCGACGTCGAGGTGCCCGAAGGACCGCGCACCTGGTGC
ATGACCCGCAAGCCCGGTGCCTGACCTCGAGTAAACAAATGTTTTGTTGGAAGATTTGATTTGTCTTTTT
TGGAGTGCTTAGTTAGTGCACTCCTAGATGAGCAAACATTACCACAGTGTATCGCAGCATAAAATAAAAT
TATAAAATGTCTTTGTAGATCAAAAGCATTACAAACAAATATTTAAACTTTGATCACTTTTTTCAAATTC
GTCAATATGACTAATTAACATCTGGGTTATAGATGACAAGCATGAATGTTTCATTTATTTTAAAAAAAAA
ATAAATAAGTATTTTTTCATTTGCATCACCATCAAAAATATTTCCATTGAAAAGTCATCGACTGGCTATT
TAAATTTCTAGAGGGCCTGCTTGCCGAATATCATGGTGGAAAATGGCCGCTTTTCTGGATTCATCGACTG
TGGCCGGCTGGGTGTGGCGGACCGCTATCAGGACATAGCGTTGGCTACCCGTGATATTGCTGAAGAGCTT
GGCGGCGAATGGGCTGACCGCTTCCTCGTGCTTTACGGTATCGCCGCTCCCGATTCGCAGCGCATCGCCT
TCTATCGCCTTCTTGACGAGTTCTTCTGAATTGAAAAAGGAAGAGTATGAGTATTCAACATTTCCGTGTC
GCCCTTATTCCCTTTTTTGCGGCATTTTGCCTTCCTGTTTTTGCTCACCCAGAAACGCTGGTGAAAGTAA
AAGATGCTGAAGATCAGTTGGGTGCACGAGTGGGTTACATCGAACTGGATCTCAACAGCGGTAAGATCCT
TGAGAGTTTTCGCCCCGAAGAACGTTTTCCAATGATGAGCACTTTTAAAGTTCTGCTATGTGGCGCGGTA
TTATCCCGTATTGACGCCGGGCAAGAGCAACTCGGTCGCCGCATACACTATTCTCAGAATGACTTGGTTG
AGTACTCACCAGTCACAGAAAAGCATCTTACGGATGGCATGACAGTAAGAGAATTATGCAGTGCTGCCAT
AACCATGAGTGATAACACTGCGGCCAACTTACTTCTGACAACGATCGGAGGACCGAAGGAGCTAACCGCT
TTTTTGCACAACATGGGGGATCATGTAACTCGCCTTGATCGTTGGGAACCGGAGCTGAATGAAGCCATAC
CAAACGACGAGCGTGACACCACGATGCCTGTAGCAATGGCAACAACGTTGCGCAAACTATTAACTGGCGA
ACTACTTACTCTAGCTTCCCGGCAACAATTAATAGACTGGATGGAGGCGGATAAAGTTGCAGGACCACTT
CTGCGCTCGGCCCTTCCGGCTGGCTGGTTTATTGCTGATAAATCTGGAGCCGGTGAGCGTGGGTCTCGCG
GTATCATTGCAGCACTGGGGCCAGATGGTAAGCCCTCCCGTATCGTAGTTATCTACACGACGGGGAGTCA
GGCAACTATGGATGAACGAAATAGACAGATCGCTGAGATAGGTGCCTCACTGATTAAGCATTGGTAACTG
TCAGACCAAGTTTACTCATATATACTTTAGATTGATTTAAAACTTCATTTTTAATTTAAAAGGATCTAGG
TGAAGATCCTTTTTGATAATCTCATGACCAAAATCCCTTAACGTGAGTTTTCGTTCCACTGAGCGTCAGA
CCCCGTAGAAAAGATCAAAGGATCTTCTTGAGATCCTTTTTTTCTGCGCGTAATCTGCTGCTTGCAAACA
AAAAAACCACCGCTACCAGCGGTGGTTTGTTTGCCGGATCAAGAGCTACCAACTCTTTTTCCGAAGGTAA
CTGGCTTCAGCAGAGCGCAGATACCAAATACTGTTCTTCTAGTGTAGCCGTAGTTAGGCCACCACTTCAA
GAACTCTGTAGCACCGCCTACATACCTCGCTCTGCTAATCCTGTTACCAGTGGCTGCTGCCAGTGGCGAT
AAGTCGTGTCTTACCGGGTTGGACTCAAGACGATAGTTACCGGATAAGGCGCAGCGGTCGGGCTGAACGG
GGGGTTCGTGCACACAGCCCAGCTTGGAGCGAACGACCTACACCGAACTGAGATACCTACAGCGTGAGCT
ATGAGAAAGCGCCACGCTTCCCGAAGGGAGAAAGGCGGACAGGTATCCGGTAAGCGGCAGGGTCGGAACA
GGAGAGCGCACGAGGGAGCTTCCAGGGGGAAACGCCTGGTATCTTTATAGTCCTGTCGGGTTTCGCCACC
TCTGACTTGAGCGTCGATTTTTGTGATGCTCGTCAGGGGGGCGGAGCCTATGGAAAAACGCCAGCAACGC
GGCCTTTTTACGGTTCCTGGCCTTTTGCTGGCCTTTTGCTCACATGTTCTTTCCTGCGTTATCCCCTGAT
TCTGTGGATAACCGTATTACCGCCTTTGAGTGAGCTGATACCGCTCGCCGCAGCCGAACGACCGAGCGCA
GCGAGTCAGTGAGCGAGGAAGCGGAAGAGC
Features (pLannotate 1.2.2; 11 found; start..end, strand, type, name):
    104..125     +  protein_bind   CAP binding site: CAP binding activates transcription in the presence of cAMP. E. coli catabolite activator protein
    140..170     +  promoter       lac promoter: promoter for the E. coli lac operon
    178..194     +  protein_bind   lac operator: The lac repressor binds to the lac operator to inhibit transcription in E. coli. This inhibition can be relieved by adding lactose or isopropyl-β-D-thiogalactopyranoside (IPTG). lac repressor encoded by lacI
    808..1515    +  CDS            mCherry: mCherry is a basic (constitutively fluorescent) red fluorescent protein published in 2004, derived from Discosoma sp.. It is reported to be a very rapidly-maturing monomer with low acid sensitivity.
   1525..2124    +  CDS            PuroR: puromycin N-acetyltransferase; pac from Streptomyces alboniger; confers resistance to puromycin
   2379..2395    +  promoter       polyhedrin promoter (fragment): polh from Autographa californica; promoter for the baculovirus polyhedrin gene
   2465..2689    +  CDS            NeoR/KanR (fragment): aminoglycoside phosphotransferase confers resistance to neomycin, kanamycin, and G418 (Geneticin®)
   2690..2706    +  promoter       AmpR promoter (fragment): bla
   2707..3567    +  CDS            AmpR: β-lactamase; bla; confers resistance to ampicillin, carbenicillin, and related antibiotics
   3738..4326    +  rep_origin     ori: high-copy-number ColE1/pMB1/pBR322/pUC origin of replication
   4509..91      +  CDS            lacI (fragment) (across the origin): lac repressor; lacI; The lac repressor binds to the lac operator to inhibit transcription in E. coli. This inhibition can be relieved by adding lactose or isopropyl-β-D-thiogalactopyranoside (IPTG).
