[The description below was written by a language model from this plasmid's Addgene catalogue record and pLannotate feature annotations shown in this document.]
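Description:
Clim Actin MCH Puro (CAMP) is a 4.5 kb expression plasmid built on the pCR2.1 cloning backbone for transfecting the unicellular eukaryote Corallochytrium limacisporum, a corallochytrean protist related to animals. In E. coli it is propagated through a high-copy ColE1/pUC-type origin and selected with ampicillin via the β-lactamase gene. Other backbone remnants detected in the sequence include the CAP binding site, lac promoter and lac operator upstream of the cloning region, a short lacI fragment, and a truncated NeoR/KanR fragment, so kanamycin selection should not be assumed. A very short match to the polyhedrin promoter is also annotated, but at only 17 nt it is probably incidental.

The payload is an mCherry coding sequence, which the record states is driven by the endogenous Corallochytrium actin promoter. The promoter is not annotated in the feature table, but an unannotated stretch of roughly 600 bp lies between the lac operator and the start of mCherry, where it would be expected. The puromycin N-acetyltransferase gene (PuroR) begins only nine nucleotides after the annotated mCherry CDS ends, on the same strand. This suggests that reporter and marker are expressed from the same actin-driven unit, possibly as a fusion, although the record does not describe the junction. No terminator or polyadenylation element is annotated in the roughly 250 bp downstream of PuroR.

The plasmid is used to label Corallochytrium cells with red fluorescence for microscopy, while puromycin selection allows enrichment or maintenance of transfected cells. The associated publication concerns stable transfection of this organism.
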