Addgene plasmid #104446: Clim Actin MCH Puro (CAMP)
Purpose: Expresses mCherry under endogenous actin promoter. It can be used to transfect Corallochytrium limacisporum (Corallochytrea) cells and visualize them by fluorescent microscope. Puromycin resistant.
Depositing lab: Elena Casacuberta & Inaki Ruiz-Trillo. Depositing organization: Agencia Estatal Consejo Superior de Investigaciones Científicas, M.P. Publication: Stable transfection in protist Corallochytrium limacisporum identifies novel cellular features among unicellular animals relatives. Kozyczkowska A, Najle SR, Ocana-Pallares E, Areste C, Shabardina V, Ara PS, Ruiz-Trillo I, Casacuberta E. Curr Biol. 2021 Sep 27;31(18):4104-4110.e5. doi: 10.1016/j.cub.2021.06.061. Epub 2021 Jul 21. PubMed 34293333.
Backbone
  Vector backbone: pCR2.1
  Backbone manufacturer: ThermoFisher
  Backbone size w/o insert (bp): 3800
  Total vector size (bp): 4510
  Vector type: Expression in Corallochytrium (single-celled eukaryote)
  Selectable markers: Puromycin
Growth in bacteria
  Bacterial resistance: Ampicillin, 100 μg/mL
  Growth temperature: 37°C
  Growth strain: DH5alpha
  Copy number: Unknown
Gene/Insert
  Gene/Insert name: mCherry
  Insert size (bp): 700
  Promoter: actin
  Cloning method: Unknown
  Sequencing primers: 5′ M13R CAGGAAACAGCTATGAC
Terms and licenses: Academic/Nonprofit Terms; Industry Terms: Not Available to Industry
Depositor comments: Please visit https://www.biorxiv.org/content/10.1101/2020.11.12.379420v1 for bioRxiv preprint.
How to cite: Clim Actin MCH Puro (CAMP) was a gift from Elena Casacuberta & Inaki Ruiz-Trillo (Addgene plasmid # 104446 ; http://n2t.net/addgene:104446 ; RRID:Addgene_104446)
