>Addgene plasmid #104446 | Clim Actin MCH Puro (CAMP) | depositor partial sequence | sequence record 201752 | Clim Actin Promoter
GAAATGCTGGGCGCCTTGAAACTGAACCTGTTCGGATCCGGGTTGCGCGCTTCCATTGTTTTGGTTTCCG
TGTCTGCAAGGCGGGTCTGGACGTGACGCTTTGGGGGAGAGGGAGAGCAGAGATACAATTCTAGCCACGA
ATTTCAGCCAATAGTCACAGAGGGGAGTTGCGATCCTGCGAATTGGCTTAGGTCTGTGAGGTCTTTCACG
GTTTCGAAAGCAGCGCAGAGGGGAGACCGACTACCAAAAGCCATAACACTCCACCGAGATATCCGCACTC
TTCGCTAGATGAGCTTGCTTCTCCTCTTGTCACAAATCAGCCCAATGATAGTCACTGTTCAACAACGGTG
CAGTGTAAATATTCGTTGTGCGTCCTTGATGAGCAGAAGGTACGAGAAGCAGGAAATCATTTCATAATGG
AAAACCATTCACTGTCTTTCTGTATTGCGAAAAGAGTGATCATAGGTAATCGCAACGGCGGGTCTTTAGA
ACAGTCACATACCAGATCATGGGCATGGAGACAGTAGAGCAACTACGCAAGACAACTATTG
